>Addgene plasmid #47549 | pDD162 (Peft-3::Cas9 + Empty sgRNA) | addgene full sequence | sequence record 228099 | Addgene NGS Result
TTGAGATCCTTTTTTTCTGCGCGTAATCTGCTGCTTGCAAACAAAAAAACCACCGCTACCAGCGGTGGTT
TGTTTGCCGGATCAAGAGCTACCAACTCTTTTTCCGAAGGTAACTGGCTTCAGCAGAGCGCAGATACCAA
ATACTGTTCTTCTAGTGTAGCCGTAGTTAGGCCACCACTTCAAGAACTCTGTAGCACCGCCTACATACCT
CGCTCTGCTAATCCTGTTACCAGTGGCTGCTGCCAGTGGCGATAAGTCGTGTCTTACCGGGTTGGACTCA
AGACGATAGTTACCGGATAAGGCGCAGCGGTCGGGCTGAACGGGGGGTTCGTGCACACAGCCCAGCTTGG
AGCGAACGACCTACACCGAACTGAGATACCTACAGCGTGAGCTATGAGAAAGCGCCACGCTTCCCGAAGG
GAGAAAGGCGGACAGGTATCCGGTAAGCGGCAGGGTCGGAACAGGAGAGCGCACGAGGGAGCTTCCAGGG
GGAAACGCCTGGTATCTTTATAGTCCTGTCGGGTTTCGCCACCTCTGACTTGAGCGTCGATTTTTGTGAT
GCTCGTCAGGGGGGCGGAGCCTATGGAAAAACGCCAGCAACGCGGCCTTTTTACGGTTCCTGGTCTTTTG
CTGGCCTTTTGCTCACATGTTCTTTCCTGCGTTATCCCCTGATTCTGTGGATAACCGTATTACCGCCTTT
GAGTGAGCTGATACCAGCGGATAACAATTTCACACAGGAAACAGCTATGACCATGATTACGCCAAGCTAT
CAACTTTGTATAGAAAAGTTGGCACCTTTGGTCTTTTATTGTCAACTTCCATTGGTTCTTCCATTGTTTC
TGTTAAATTAATGAATTTTTCATAAAATAAAGACATTATACAATATAAAAATGAAGAATTTATTGAAAAT
AAACTGCCAGAGAGAAAAAGTATGCAACACTCCCGCCGAGAGTGTTTGAAATGGTGTACGGTACATTTTC
GTGCTAGGAGTTAGATGTGCAGGCAGCAACGAGAGGGGGAGAGATTTTTTTGGGCCTTGTGAAATTAACG
TGAGTTTTCTGGTCATCTGACTAATCATGTTGGTTTTTTGTTGGTTTATTTTGTTTTTATCTTTGTTTTT
ATCCAGATTAGGAAATTTAAATTTTATGAATTTATAATGAGGTCAAACATTCAGTCCCAGCGTTTTTCCT
GTTCTCACTGTTTAGTCGAATTTTTATTTTAGGCTTTCAACAAATGTTCTAACTGTCTTATTTGTGACCT
CACTTTTTATATTTTTTTAATTTTTAAAAATATTAGAAGTTTCTAGGATAATTTTTTCGACTTTTATTCT
CTCTACCGTCCGCACTCTTCTTACTTTTAAATTAAATTGTTTTTTTTTCAGTTGGGAAACACTTTGCTCT
AGAAAAAATGGACAAAAAATACAGCATCGGCCTTGACATCGGAACGAACTCCGTCGGATGGGCCGTCATC
ACCGACGAGTACAAGGTCCCATCCAAGAAGTTCAAGGTCCTCGGAAACACCGACCGTCACTCCATCAAGA
AGAACCTCATCGGAGCCCTCCTCTTCGACTCCGGAGAGACCGCCGAGGCCACCCGTCTCAAGCGTACCGC
CCGTCGTCGTTACACCCGTCGTAAGAACCGTATCTGCTACCTCCAAGAGATCTTCTCCAACGAGATGGCC
AAGGTCGACGACTCCTTCTTCCACCGTCTCGAGGAGTCCTTCCTCGTCGAGGAGGACAAGAAGCACGAGC
GTCACCCAATCTTCGGAAACATCGTCGACGAGGTCGCCTACCACGAGAAGTACCCAACCATCTACCACCT
CCGTAAGAAGCTCGTCGACTCCACCGACAAGGCCGACCTCCGTCTCATCTACCTCGCCCTCGCCCACATG
ATCAAGTTCCGTGGACACTTCCTCATCGAGGGAGACCTCAACCCAGACAACTCCGACGTCGACAAGCTCT
TCATCCAACTCGTCCAAACCTACAACCAACTCTTCGAGGAGAACCCAATCAACGCCTCCGGAGTCGACGC
CAAGGCCATCCTCTCCGCCCGTCTCTCCAAGTCCCGTCGTCTCGAGAACCTCATCGCCCAACTCCCAGGA
GAGAAGAAGAACGGACTCTTCGGAAACCTCATCGCCCTCTCCCTCGGACTCACCCCAAACTTCAAGTCCA
ACTTCGACCTCGCCGAGGACGCCAAGCTCCAACTCTCCAAGGACACCTACGACGACGACCTCGACAACCT
CCTCGCCCAAATCGGAGACCAATACGCCGACCTCTTCCTCGCCGCCAAGAACCTCTCCGACGCCATCCTC
CTCTCCGACATCCTCCGTGTCAACACCGAGATCACCAAGGCCCCACTCTCCGCCTCCATGATCAAGCGTT
ACGACGAGCACCACCAAGACCTCACCCTCCTCAAGGCCCTCGTCCGTCAACAACTCCCAGAGAAGTACAA
GGTAAGTTTAAACATATATATACTAACTAACCCTGATTATTTAAATTTTCAGGAGATCTTCTTCGACCAA
TCCAAGAACGGATACGCCGGATACATCGACGGAGGAGCCTCCCAAGAGGAGTTCTACAAGTTCATCAAGC
CAATCCTCGAGAAGATGGACGGAACCGAGGAGCTCCTCGTCAAGCTCAACCGTGAGGACCTCCTCCGTAA
GCAACGTACCTTCGACAACGGATCCATCCCACACCAAATCCACCTCGGAGAGCTCCACGCCATCCTCCGT
CGTCAAGAGGACTTCTACCCATTCCTCAAGGACAACCGTGAGAAGATCGAGAAGATCCTCACCTTCCGTA
TCCCATACTACGTCGGACCACTCGCCCGTGGAAACTCCCGTTTCGCCTGGATGACCCGTAAGTCCGAGGA
GACCATCACCCCATGGAACTTCGAGGAGGTCGTCGACAAGGGAGCCTCCGCCCAATCCTTCATCGAGCGT
ATGACCAACTTCGACAAGAACCTCCCAAACGAGAAGGTCCTCCCAAAGCACTCCCTCCTCTACGAGTACT
TCACCGTCTACAACGAGCTCACCAAGGTCAAGTACGTCACCGAGGGAATGCGTAAGCCAGCCTTCCTCTC
CGGAGAGCAAAAGAAGGCCATCGTCGACCTCCTCTTCAAGACCAACCGTAAGGTCACCGTCAAGCAACTC
AAGGAGGACTACTTCAAGAAGATCGAGTGCTTCGACTCCGTCGAGATCTCCGGAGTCGAGGACCGTTTCA
ACGCCTCCCTCGGAACCTACCACGACCTCCTCAAGATCATCAAGGACAAGGACTTCCTCGACAACGAGGA
GAACGAGGACATCCTCGAGGACATCGTCCTCACCCTCACCCTCTTCGAGGACCGTGAGATGATCGAGGAG
CGTCTCAAGACCTACGCCCACCTCTTCGACGACAAGGTCATGAAGCAGCTTAAGCGTCGTCGTTACACCG
GATGGGGACGTCTCTCCCGTAAGCTCATCAACGGAATCCGTGACAAGCAATCCGGAAAGACCATCCTCGA
CTTCCTCAAGTCCGACGGATTCGCCAACCGTAACTTCATGCAACTCATCCACGACGACTCCCTCACCTTC
AAGGTAAGTTTAAACAGTTCGGTACTAACTAACCATACATATTTAAATTTTCAGGAGGACATCCAAAAGG
CCCAAGTCTCCGGACAAGGAGACTCCCTCCACGAGCACATCGCCAACCTCGCCGGATCCCCAGCCATCAA
GAAGGGAATCCTCCAAACCGTCAAGGTCGTCGACGAGCTCGTCAAGGTCATGGGACGTCACAAGCCAGAG
AACATCGTCATCGAGATGGCCCGTGAGAACCAAACCACCCAAAAGGGACAAAAGAACTCCCGTGAGCGTA
TGAAGCGTATCGAGGAGGGAATCAAGGAGCTCGGATCCCAAATCCTCAAGGAGCACCCAGTCGAGAACAC
CCAACTCCAAAACGAGAAGCTCTACCTCTACTACCTCCAAAACGGACGTGACATGTACGTCGACCAAGAG
CTCGACATCAACCGTCTCTCCGACTACGACGTCGACCACATCGTCCCACAATCCTTCCTCAAGGACGACT
CCATCGACAACAAGGTCCTCACCCGTTCCGACAAGAACCGTGGAAAGTCCGACAACGTCCCATCCGAGGA
GGTCGTCAAGAAGATGAAGAACTACTGGCGTCAACTCCTCAACGCCAAGCTCATCACCCAACGTAAGTTC
GACAACCTCACCAAGGCTGAGCGTGGAGGACTCTCCGAGCTCGACAAGGCCGGATTCATCAAGCGTCAAC
TCGTCGAGACCCGTCAAATCACCAAGCACGTCGCCCAAATCCTCGACTCCCGTATGAACACCAAGTACGA
CGAGAACGACAAGCTCATCCGTGAGGTCAAGGTCATCACCCTCAAGTCCAAGCTCGTCTCCGACTTCCGT
AAGGACTTCCAATTCTACAAGGTCCGTGAGATCAACAACTACCACCACGCCCACGACGCCTACCTCAACG
CCGTAGTAGGAACCGCCCTCATCAAGAAGTACCCAAAGCTCGAGTCCGAGTTCGTCTACGGAGACTACAA
GGTCTACGACGTCCGTAAGATGATCGCCAAGTCCGAGCAAGAGATCGGAAAGGCCACCGCCAAGTACTTC
TTCTACTCCAACATCATGAACTTCTTCAAGGTAAGTTTAAACATGATTTTACTAACTAACTAATCTGATT
TAAATTTTCAGACCGAGATCACCCTCGCCAACGGAGAGATCCGTAAGCGTCCACTCATCGAGACCAACGG
AGAGACCGGAGAGATCGTCTGGGACAAGGGACGTGACTTCGCCACAGTCCGTAAGGTCCTCTCCATGCCA
CAAGTCAACATCGTCAAGAAGACCGAGGTCCAAACCGGAGGATTCTCCAAGGAGTCCATCCTCCCAAAGC
GTAACTCCGACAAGCTCATCGCCCGTAAGAAGGACTGGGACCCAAAGAAGTACGGAGGATTCGACTCCCC
AACCGTCGCCTACTCCGTCCTCGTCGTCGCCAAGGTCGAGAAGGGAAAGTCCAAGAAGCTCAAGTCCGTC
AAGGAGCTCCTCGGAATCACCATCATGGAGCGTTCCTCCTTCGAGAAGAACCCAATCGACTTCCTCGAGG
CCAAGGGATACAAGGAGGTCAAGAAGGACCTCATCATCAAGCTCCCAAAGTACTCCCTCTTCGAGCTCGA
GAACGGACGTAAGCGTATGCTCGCCTCCGCCGGAGAGCTCCAAAAGGGAAACGAGCTCGCCCTCCCATCC
AAGTACGTCAACTTCCTCTACCTCGCCTCCCACTACGAGAAGCTCAAGGGATCCCCAGAGGACAACGAGC
AAAAGCAACTCTTCGTCGAGCAACACAAGCACTACCTCGACGAGATCATCGAGCAAATCTCCGAGTTCTC
CAAGCGTGTCATCCTCGCCGACGCCAACCTCGACAAGGTCCTCTCCGCCTACAACAAGCACCGTGACAAG
CCAATCCGTGAGCAAGCCGAGAACATCATCCACCTCTTCACCCTCACCAACCTCGGAGCCCCAGCCGCCT
TCAAGTACTTCGACACCACCATCGACCGTAAGCGTTACACCTCCACCAAGGAGGTCCTCGACGCCACCCT
CATCCACCAATCCATCACCGGACTCTACGAGACCCGTATCGACCTCTCCCAACTCGGAGGAGACGGAGGA
TCCGGACCACCAAAGAAGAAGCGTAAGGTCTACCCATACGACGTCCCAGACTACGCCTAAACTAGTGATA
AATGCAAAATCCTTTCAAGCATTCCCTTCTTCTCTATCACTCTTCTTTCTTTTTGTCAAAAAATTCTCTC
GCTAATTTATTTGCTTTTTTAATGTTATTATTTTATGACTTTTTATAGTCACTGAAAAGTTTGCATCTGA
GTGAAGTGAATGCTATCAAAATGTGATTCTGTCTGATGTACTTTCACAATCTCTCTTCAATTCCATTTTG
AAGTGCTTTAAACCCGAAAGGTTGAGAAAAATGCGAGCGCTCAAATATTTGTATTGTGTTCGTTGAGTGA
CCCAACAAAAAGAGGAAACTTTATTGTGCCGCCAAGAAAAAAGTCTCACAACTTTATTATACATAGTTGA
TAATTCACTGGCCGTCGTTTTACAACGTCGTGACTGGGAAAACCAAAAAAAACTAGCAATAAAGGAATAA
AAAACTGTACACCTTAAAGGCGCACACTCTGTTTTGCAAATTTTATTTTTAGTTGTGAATTTTCTGCTGA
GACCTGAAAATAGCAACTTTAGTACTACTATAATTTGTCAACCTTTTCAAAAAAAGCATGCAATTTTTGA
GAAACTCTTATAAAAGCTATTATTAAAAAAACACCTTTTTTCCAAAATTATTCCACAAAAAATATGTTAT
GAAATGCCTACACCCTCTCACACACACTCTTTATACTACTCTGTCAAACTCACGAGATGTCTGCCGCCTC
TTGTGTTGCCCCTATATAAACACCTCCTATTGCGAGATGTCTTGGTTTTAGAGCTAGAAATAGCAAGTTA
AAATAAGGCTAGTCCGTTATCAACTTGAAAAAGTGGCACCGAGTCGGTGCTTTTTGTGAAATTTCTGGCG
TAATAGCGAAGAGGCCCGCACCGATCGCCCTTCCCAACAGTTGCGCAGCCTGAATGGCGAATGGCGCCTG
ATGCGGTATTTTCTCCTTACGCATCTGTGCGGTATTTCACACCGCATATGGTGCACTCTCAGTGCAATCT
GCTCTGATGCCGCATAGTTAAGCCAGCCCCGACACCCGCCAACACCCGCTGACGCGCCCTGACGGGCTTG
TCTGCTCCCGGCATCCGCTTACAGACAAGCTGTGACCGTCTCCGGGAGCTGCATGTGTCAGAGGTTTTCA
CCGTCATCACCGAAACGCGCGAGACGAAAGGGCCTCGTGATACGCCTATTTTTATAGGTTAATGTCATGA
TAATAATGGTTTCTTAGACGTCAGGTGGCACTTTTCGGGGAAATGTGCGCGGAACCCCTATTTGTTTATT
TTTCTAAATACATTCAAATATGTATCCGCTCATGAGACAATAACCCTGATAAATGCTTCAATAATATTGA
AAAAGGAAGAGTATGAGTATTCAACATTTCCGTGTCGCCCTTATTCCCTTTTTTGCGGCATTTTGCCTTC
CTGTTTTTGCTCACCCAGAAACGCTGGTGAAAGTAAAAGATGCTGAAGATCAGTTGGGTGCACGAGTGGG
TTACATCGAACTGGATCTCAACAGCGGTAAGATCCTTGAGAGTTTTCGCCCCGAAGAACGTTTTCCAATG
ATGAGCACTTTTAAAGTTCTGCTATGTGGCGCGGTATTATCCCGTATTGACGCCGGGCAAGAGCAACTCG
GTCGCCGCATACACTATTCTCAGAATGACTTGGTTGAGTACTCACCAGTCACAGAAAAGCATCTTACGGA
TGGCATGACAGTAAGAGAATTATGCAGTGCTGCCATAACCATGAGTGATAACACTGCGGCCAACTTACTT
CTGACAACGATCGGAGGACCGAAGGAGCTAACCGCTTTTTTGCACAACATGGGGGATCATGTAACTCGCC
TTGATCGTTGGGAACCGGAGCTGAATGAAGCCATACCAAACGACGAGCGTGACACCACGATGCCTGTAGC
AATGGCAACAACGTTGCGCAAACTATTAACTGGCGAACTACTTACTCTAGCTTCCCGGCAACAATTAATA
GACTGGATGGAGGCGGATAAAGTTGCAGGACCACTTCTGCGCTCGGCCCTTCCGGCTGGCTGGTTTATTG
CTGATAAATCTGGAGCCGGTGAGCGTGGGTCTCGCGGTATCATTGCAGCACTGGGGTCAGATGGTAAGCC
CTCCCGTATCGTAGTTATCTACACGACGGGGAGTCAGGCAACTATGGATGAACGAAATAGACAGATCGCT
GAGATAGGTGCCTCACTGATTAAGCATTGGTAACTGTCAGACCAAGTTTACTCATATATACTTTAGATTG
ATTTAAAACTTCATTTTTAATTTAAAAGGATCTAGGTGAAGATCCTTTTTGATAATCTCATGACCAAAAT
CCCTTAACGTGAGTTTTCGTTCCACTGAGCGTCAGACCCCGTAGAAAAGATCAAAGGATCTTC
Features (pLannotate 1.2.2; 14 found; start..end, strand, type, name):
      1..589     +  rep_origin     ori: high-copy-number ColE1/pMB1/pBR322/pUC origin of replication
    771..791     +  protein_bind   attB4: mutant version of attB; core recombination site for the Gateway® BP reaction BP Clonase™
    792..1391    +  promoter       eft-3 promoter: eft-3; promoter for the C. elegans elongation factor 1α gene (Mitrovich and Anderson, 2000)
   1408..5664    +  CDS            Cas9: S. pyogenes Cas9, codon optimized for C. elegans with synthetic introns
   5742..6065    +  terminator     tbb-2 terminator: tbb-2; transcription terminator for the C. elegans tubulin beta-2 gene
   6069..6089    -  protein_bind   attB3: mutant version of attB; core recombination site for the Gateway® BP reaction BP Clonase™
   6093..6134    +  CDS            lacZα (fragment): LacZα fragment of β-galactosidase; lacZ fragment
   6134..6483    +  promoter       CeU6 promoter: promoter for the C. elegans R07E5.16 U6 snRNA gene (Dickinson et al., 2013)
   6485..6560    +  misc_RNA       gRNA scaffold: guide RNA scaffold for the Streptococcus pyogenes CRISPR/Cas9 system
   6575..6641    +  CDS            lacZα (fragment): LacZα fragment of β-galactosidase; lacZ fragment
   6647..6746    -  misc_feature   bom (fragment): basis of mobility region from pBR322
   6848..6883    -  CDS            rop (fragment): Rop protein, which maintains plasmids at low copy number; rop
   6978..7082    +  promoter       AmpR promoter: bla
   7083..7943    +  CDS            AmpR: β-lactamase; bla; confers resistance to ampicillin, carbenicillin, and related antibiotics
