[The description below was written by a language model from this plasmid's Addgene catalogue record and pLannotate feature annotations shown in this document.]
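Description:
pDD162 (Peft-3::Cas9 + Empty sgRNA) is an 8.1 kb worm expression and CRISPR plasmid that supplies both components of the Streptococcus pyogenes Cas9 system for genome editing in Caenorhabditis elegans. It was built from pCFJ601 by Gibson assembly, replacing that vector's Mos1 transposase with Cas9 and then adding a U6 promoter::sgRNA gene. In bacteria it is maintained as a high-copy plasmid through a ColE1/pUC-type origin and selected with ampicillin via the β-lactamase gene and its own promoter. Short lacZα, bom and rop fragments and the flanking attB4 and attB3 Gateway sites are remnants of the backbone's construction history rather than functional parts of the payload.

The first expression unit places a synthetic Cas9 coding sequence, codon optimized for C. elegans and interrupted by synthetic introns, under the eft-3 promoter (the gene is now officially named eef-1A.1 and encodes elongation factor 1α), with the tbb-2 terminator downstream. The catalogue entry lists a nuclear localization signal and an HA epitope at the C terminus of the protein. The second unit uses the C. elegans U6 snRNA promoter to drive the S. pyogenes guide RNA scaffold. This sgRNA is deliberately "empty": it lacks the 19 bp targeting sequence, which the user must insert between promoter and scaffold to program Cas9 for a chosen site.

Once a targeting sequence has been added, the plasmid can direct cleavage at any Cas9 target site in the worm genome. The associated work used it for Cas9-triggered homologous recombination; the record does not include a repair template.
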