Addgene plasmid #47549: pDD162 (Peft-3::Cas9 + Empty sgRNA)
Purpose: Cas9 + sgRNA plasmid that can be modified to cleave any Cas9 target site in the C. elegans genome.
Depositing lab: Bob Goldstein. Depositing organization: University of North Carolina at Chapel Hill. Publication: Engineering the Caenorhabditis elegans genome using Cas9-triggered homologous recombination. Dickinson DJ, Ward JD, Reiner DJ, Goldstein B. Nat Methods. 2013 Sep 1. doi: 10.1038/nmeth.2641. PubMed 23995389.
Backbone
  Vector backbone: pCFJ601
  Backbone size w/o insert (bp): 2300
  Total vector size (bp): 8113
  Modifications to backbone: Generated from pCFJ601 by replacing the Mos1 transposase with Cas9, then inserting the U6 Promoter::sgRNA gene. Cloning method was Gibson assembly (selected "Ligation Independent Cloning" as a generic description).
  Vector type: Worm Expression, CRISPR
Growth in bacteria
  Bacterial resistance: Ampicillin, 100 μg/mL
  Growth temperature: 37°C
  Growth strain: Mach1
  Copy number: High Copy
Gene/Insert 1
  Gene/Insert name: Cas9
  Species: Synthetic
  Insert size (bp): 4323
  Mutation: Codon optimized and with synthetic introns for C. elegans
  Promoter: eef-1A.1 (eft-3)
  Tag / fusion protein: NLS (C terminal on insert); HA (C terminal on insert)
  Cloning method: Ligation Independent Cloning
  Sequencing primers: 5′ TCAGTTGGGAAACACTTTGCT; 3′ gcttgaaaggattttgcatttatc
Gene/Insert 2
  Gene/Insert name: Empty sgRNA
  Insert size (bp): 81
  Mutation: Missing a 19 bp targeting sequence that must be inserted before use to "program" Cas9
  Promoter: U6
  Cloning method: Ligation Independent Cloning
  Sequencing primers: 5′ N/A; 3′ ggtgtgaaataccgcacaga
Resource information
  A portion of this plasmid was derived from a plasmid made by: The vector backbone, pCFJ601, was received from Addgene. The insert was synthesized in our lab.
Terms and licenses: Academic/Nonprofit Terms; Industry Terms: Not Available to Industry
Depositor comments: For more information on Goldstein Lab CRISPR Plasmids please refer to: http://www.addgene.org/crispr/Goldstein/ Please note: eft-3 has officially been changed to eef-1A.1 Please see the eef-1A.1 WormBase entry for details: http://www.wormbase.org/species/c_elegans/gene/WBGene00001168#05-9g-3
How to cite: pDD162 (Peft-3::Cas9 + Empty sgRNA) was a gift from Bob Goldstein (Addgene plasmid # 47549 ; http://n2t.net/addgene:47549 ; RRID:Addgene_47549)
