>Addgene plasmid #47549 | pDD162 (Peft-3::Cas9 + Empty sgRNA) | addgene partial sequence | sequence record 70493 | M13rev
ACTTGTATAGAAAAGTTGGCACCTTTGGTCTTTTATTGTCAACTTCCATTGGTTCTTCCATTGTTTCTGT
TAAATTAATGAATTTTTCATAAAATAAAGACATTATACAATATAAAAATGAAGAATTTATTGAAAATAAA
CTGCCAGAGAGAAAAAGTATGCAACACTCCCGCCGAGAGTGTTTGAAATGGTGTACGGTACATTTTCGTG
CTAGGAGTTAGATGTGCAGGCAGCAACGAGAGGGGGAGAGATTTTTTTGGGCCTTGTGAAATTAACGTGA
GTTTTCTGGTCATCTGACTAATCATGTTGGTTTTTTGTTGGTTTATTTTGTTTTTATCTTTGTTTTTATC
CAGATTAGGAAATTTAAATTTTATGAATTTATAATGAGGTCAAACATTCAGTCCCAGCGTTTTTCCTGTT
CTCACTGTTTAGTCGAATTTTTATTTTAGGCTTTCAACAAATGTTCTAACTGTCTTATTTGTGACCTCAC
TTTTTATATTTTTTTAATTTTTAAAAATATTAGAAGTTTCTAGGATAATTTTTTCGACTTTTATTCTCTC
TACCGTCCGCACTCTTCTTACTTTTAAATTAAATTGTTTTTTTTTCAGTTGGGAAACACTTTGCTCTAGA
AAAAATGGACAAAAAATACAGCATCGGCCTTGACATCGGAACGAACTCCGTCGGATGGGCCGTCATCACC
GACGAGTACAAGGTCCCATCCAAGAAGTTCAAGGTCCTCGGAAACACCGACCGTCACTCCATCAAGAAGA
ACCTCATCGGAGCCCTCCTCTTCGACTCCGGAGAGACCGCCGAGGCCACCCGTCTCAAGCGTACCGCCCG
TCGTCGTTACACCCGTCGTAAGAACCGTATCTGCTACCTCCAAGAGATCTTCTCCAACGAGATG
