>Addgene plasmid #47549 | pDD162 (Peft-3::Cas9 + Empty sgRNA) | addgene partial sequence | sequence record 125700 | M13-F20 5'-TGTAAAACGACGGCCAGT-3'
AATAAAGTTGTGAGACTTTTTTCTTGGCGGCACAATAAAGTTTCCTCTTTTTGTTGGGTCACTCAACGAA
CACAATACAAATATTTGAGCGCTCGCATTTTTCTCAACCTTTCGGGTTTAAAGCACTTCAAAATGGAATT
GAAGAGAGATTGTGAAAGTACATCAGACAGAATCACATTTTGATAGCATTCACTTCACTCAGATGCAAAC
TTTTCAGTGACTATAAAAAGTCATAAAATAATAACATTAAAAAAGCAAATAAATTAGCGAGAGAATTTTT
TGACAAAAAGAAAGAAGAGTGATAGAGAAGAAGGGAATGCTTGAAAGGATTTTGCATTTATCACTAGTTT
AGGCGTAGTCTGGGACGTCGTATGGGTAGACCTTACGCTTCTTCTTTGGTGGTCCGGATCCTCCGTCTCC
TCCGAGTTGGGAGAGGTCGATACGGGTCTCGTAGAGTCCGGTGATGGATTGGTGGATGAGGGTGGCGTCG
AGGACCTCCTTGGTGGAGGTGTAACGCTTACGGTCGATGGTGGTGTCGAAGTACTTGAAGGCGGCTGGGG
CTCCGAGGTTGGTGAGGGTGAAGAGGTGGATGATGTTCTCGGCTTGCTCACGGATTGGCTTGTCACGGTG
CTTGTTGTAGGCGGAGAGGACCTTGTCGAGGTTGGCGTCGGCGAGGATGACACGCTTGGAGAACTCGGAG
ATTTGCTCGATGATCTCGTCGAGGTAGTGCTTGTGTTGCTCGACGAAGAGTTGCTTTTGCTCGTTGTCCT
CTGGGGATCCCTTGAGCTTCTCGTAGTGGGAGGCGAGGTAGAGGAAGTTGACGTACTTGGATGGGAGGGC
GAGCTCGTTTCCCTTTTGGAGCTCTCCGGCGGAGGCGAGCATACGCTTACGTCCGTTCTCGAGCTCGAAG
AGGGAGTACTTTGGGAGCTTGATGATGAGGTCCTTCTTGACCTCCTTGTATCCCTTGGCCTC
