>Addgene plasmid #47549 | pDD162 (Peft-3::Cas9 + Empty sgRNA) | addgene partial sequence | sequence record 127256 | AmpSeq-F 5'-ctcatgagcggatacatatttgaa-3'
TAAACAAATAGGGGTTCCGCGCACATTTCCCCGAAAAGTGCCACCTGACGTCTAAGAAACCATTATTATC
ATGACATTAACCTATAAAAATAGGCGTATCACGAGGCCCTTTCGTCTCGCGCGTTTCGGTGATGACGGTG
AAAACCTCTGACACATGCAGCTCCCGGAGACGGTCACAGCTTGTCTGTAAGCGGATGCCGGGAGCAGACA
AGCCCGTCAGGGCGCGTCAGCGGGTGTTGGCGGGTGTCGGGGCTGGCTTAACTATGCGGCATCAGAGCAG
ATTGCACTGAGAGTGCACCATATGCGGTGTGAAATACCGCACAGATGCGTAAGGAGAAAATACCGCATCA
GGCGCCATTCGCCATTCAGGCTGCGCAACTGTTGGGAAGGGCGATCGGTGCGGGCCTCTTCGCTATTACG
CCAGAAATTTCACAAAAAGCACCGACTCGGTGCCACTTTTTCAAGTTGATAACGGACTAGCCTTATTTTA
ACTTGCTATTTCTAGCTCTAAAACCAAGACATCTCGCAATAGGAGGTGTTTATATAGGGGCAACACAAGA
GGCGGCAGACATCTCGTGAGTTTGACAGAGTAGTATAAAGAGTGTGTGTGAGAGGGTGTAGGCATTTCAT
AACATATTTTTTGTGGAATAATTTTGGAAAAAAGGTGTTTTTTTAATAATAGCTTTTATAAGAGTTTCTC
AAAAATTGCATGCTTTTTTTGAAAAGGTTGACAAATTATAGTAGTACTAAAGTTGCTATTTTCAGGTCTC
AGCAGAAAATTCACAACTAAAAATAAAATTTGCAAAACAGAGTGTGCGCCTTTAAGGTGTACAGTTTTTT
ATTCCTTTATTGCTAGTTTTTTTTGGTTTTCCCAGTCACGACGTTGTAAAACGACGGCCAGTGAATTATC
AACTATGTATAATAAAGTTGTGAGACTTTTT
